Addgene plasmid #53184: pFA6a-GFP (F64L, S65T, V163A)-TRP1
Purpose: chromosomal tagging with stable GFP
Depositing lab: John Pringle. Publication: Identification of yeast IQGAP (Iqg1p) as an anaphase-promoting-complex substrate and its role in actomyosin-ring-independent cytokinesis. Ko N, Nishihama R, Tully GH, Ostapenko D, Solomon MJ, Morgan DO, Pringle JR. Mol Biol Cell. 2007 Dec;18(12):5139-53. Epub 2007 Oct 17. 10.1091/mbc.e07-05-0509 PubMed 17942599.
Backbone
  Vector backbone: pFA6a
  Vector type: Yeast genomic targeting
  Selectable markers: TRP1
Growth in bacteria
  Bacterial resistance: Ampicillin, 100 μg/mL
  Growth temperature: 37°C
  Growth strain: DH5alpha
  Copy number: High Copy
Gene/Insert
  Gene/Insert name: TRP1
  Species: S. cerevisiae (budding yeast)
  Entrez Gene: TRP1 (a.k.a. YDR007W)
  Tag / fusion protein: GFP (F64L, S65T, V163A) (N terminal on insert)
  Cloning method: Unknown
  Sequencing primers: 5′ SP6; 3′ T7
Terms and licenses: Academic/Nonprofit Terms; Industry Terms: Not Available to Industry
Depositor comments: This plasmid is similar to Addgene plasmid #41597, except the GFP has been switched to a more stable variant.
How to cite: pFA6a-GFP (F64L, S65T, V163A)-TRP1 was a gift from John Pringle (Addgene plasmid # 53184 ; http://n2t.net/addgene:53184 ; RRID:Addgene_53184)
