[The description below was written by a language model from this plasmid's Addgene catalogue record.]
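Description:
pFA6a-GFP (F64L, S65T, V163A)-TRP1 is a yeast genomic targeting plasmid built on the pFA6a backbone and intended for chromosomal tagging of genes in Saccharomyces cerevisiae with a stable GFP variant. It is maintained in E. coli as a high-copy plasmid under ampicillin selection. The record lists no yeast replication origin, which fits its classification as a targeting vector: it serves as a source of a tagging cassette that is integrated into the genome rather than as an episome maintained in yeast.

The payload consists of a GFP coding sequence carrying the F64L, S65T and V163A substitutions, placed upstream of the S. cerevisiae TRP1 gene (YDR007W). TRP1 is an auxotrophic marker that allows selection of integrants in trp1 mutant strains on medium lacking tryptophan. Although the catalogue lists GFP as an "N-terminal tag on the insert", this reflects the order of the modules in the cassette; TRP1 acts as the selectable marker, while GFP is the tag meant to be fused to a chromosomal gene of interest. In plasmids of the pFA6a family, the tag-plus-marker module is generally amplified by PCR with primers bearing homology to the target locus and then integrated by homologous recombination, so the fusion protein is expressed from the gene's native promoter.

The depositor notes that the plasmid resembles an earlier pFA6a GFP-TRP1 construct in the same collection, differing only in that the GFP has been replaced by a more stable variant. SP6 and T7 primer sites flank the cassette for sequencing. No feature table is provided, so the promoters and terminators associated with GFP and TRP1 are not stated.
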