>Addgene plasmid #53184 | pFA6a-GFP (F64L, S65T, V163A)-TRP1 | addgene partial sequence | sequence record 83730 | SP6 5'-ATTTAGGTGACACTATAG-3'
TCGTACGCTGCAGGTCGACGGATCCCCGGGTTAATTAACAGTAAAGGAGAAGAACTTTTCACTGGAGTTG
TCCCAATTCTTGTTGAATTAGATGGTGATGTTAATGGGCACAAATTTTCTGTCAGTGGAGAGGGTGAAGG
TGATGCAACATACGGAAAACTTACCCTTAAATTTATTTGCACTACTGGAAAACTACCTGTTCCATGGCCA
ACACTTGTCACTACTCTCACTTATGGTGTTCAATGCTTTTCAAGATACCCAGATCACATGAAACAGCATG
ACTTTTTCAAGAGTGCCATGCCCGAAGGTTATGTACAGGAAAGAACTATATTTTTCAAAGATGACGGGAA
CTACAAGACACGTGCTGAAGTCAAGTTTGAAGGTGATACCCTTGTTAATAGAATCGAGTTAAAAGGTATT
GATTTTAAAGAAGATGGAAACATTCTTGGGCACAAATTGGAATACAACTATAACTCACACAATGTATACA
TCATGGCAGACAAACAAAAGAATGGAATCAAAGCTAACTTCAAAATTAGACACAACATTGAAGATGGAAG
CGTTCAACTAGCAGACCATTATCAACAAAATACTCCAATTGGCGATGGCCCTGTCCTTTTACCAGACAAC
CATTACCTGTCCACACAATCTGCCCTTTCGAAAGATCCCAACGAAAAGAGAGACCACATGGTCCTTCTTG
AGTTTGTAACAGCTGCTGGGATTACACATGGCATGGATGAACTATACAAATAGGGCGCGCCACTTCTAAA
TAAGCGAATTTCTTATGATTTATGATTTTTATTATTAAATAAGTTATAAAAAAAATAAGTGTATACAAAT
TTTAAAGTGACTCTTAGGTTTTAAAACGAAAATTCTTATTCTTGAGTAACTCTTTCCTGTAGGTCAGGTT
GCTTTCTCAGGTATAGTATGAGGTCGCTCTTATTGACCACACCTCT
