>Addgene plasmid #53184 | pFA6a-GFP (F64L, S65T, V163A)-TRP1 | addgene partial sequence | sequence record 86004 | GFPfusionREV 5'-CTCCACTGACAGAAAATTTG-3'
CATCTAATTCACAAGAATTGGGACAACTCCAGTGAAAAGTTCTTCTCCTTTACTGTTAATTAACCCGGGG
ATCCGTCGACCTGCAGCGTACGAAGCTTCAGCTGGCGGCCGCGTTCTATAGTGTCACCTAAATCGTATGT
GTATGATACATAAGGTTATGTATTAATTGTAGCCGCGTTCTAACGACAATATGTCCATATGGTGCACTCT
CAGTACAATCTGCTCTGATGCCGCATAGTTAAGCCAGCCCCGACACCCGCCAACACCCGCTGACGCGCCC
TGACGGGCTTGTCTGCTCCCGGCATCCGCTTACAGACAAGCTGTGACCGTCTCCGGGAGCTGCATGTGTC
AGAGGTTTTCACCGTCATCACCGAAACGCGCGAGACGAAAGGGCCTCGTGATACGCCTATTTTTATAGGT
TAATGTCATGATAATAATGGTTTCTTAGACGTCAGGTGGCACTTTTCGGGGAAATGTGCGCGGAACCCCT
ATTTGTTTATTTTTCTAAATACATTCAAATATGTATCCGCTCATGAGACAATAACCCTGATAAATGCTTC
AATAATATTGAAAAAGGAAGAGTATGAGTATTCAACATTTCCGTGTCGCCCTTATTCCCTTTTTTGCGGC
ATTTTGCCTTCCTGTTTTTGCTCACCCAGAAACGCTGGTGAAAGTAAAAGATGCTGAAGATCAGTTGGGT
GCACGAGTGGGTTACATCGAACTGGATCTCAACAGCGGTAAGATCCTTGAGAGTTTTCGCCCCGAAGAAC
GTTTTCCAATGATGAGCACTTTTAAAGTTCTGCTATGTGGCGCGGTATTATCCCGTATTGACGCCGGGCA
AGAGCAACTCGGTCGCCGCATACACTATTCTCAGAATGACTTGGTTGAGTACTCACCAGTCACAGAAAAG
CATCTTACGGATGGCATGACAGTAAGAGAATTATGCAGTGCTGCCATAACCATGAGTGATAACACTGCGG
CCAACTTACTTCTGACAACGATCGGAGGACCGAAGGAGCTAACCGCTTTTTTGCACAACATGGGGGATCA
TGTAACTCGCCTTGATCGTTGGGAACCGGA
